Addgene plasmid #173595: Lenti-sgGata3#1/Cre
Purpose: Expresses a Gata3-targeting gRNA and Cre-recombinase
Depositing lab: Charles Swanton. Depositing organization: University College London. Publication: A functional taxonomy of tumor suppression in oncogenic KRAS-driven lung cancer. Cai H, Chew SK, Li C, Tsai MK, Andrejka L, Murray CW, Hughes NW, Shuldiner EG, Ashkin EL, Tang R, Hung KL, Chen LC, Lee SYC, Yousefi M, Lin WY, Kunder CA, Cong L, McFarland CD, Petrov DA, Swanton C, Winslow MM. Cancer Discov. 2021 Feb 19. pii: 2159-8290.CD-20-1325. doi: 10.1158/2159-8290.CD-20-1325. PubMed 33608386.
Backbone
  Vector backbone: pLL3.3
  Vector type: Lentiviral, Cre/Lox, CRISPR
Growth in bacteria
  Bacterial resistance: Ampicillin, 100 μg/mL
  Growth temperature: 37°C
  Growth strain: NEB Stable
  Copy number: High Copy
Gene/Insert
  Gene/Insert name: gRNA targeting Gata3
  gRNA/shRNA sequence: CTACTACGGAAACTCCGTCA
  Species: M. musculus (mouse)
  Entrez Gene: Gata3 (a.k.a. Gata-3, jal)
  Cloning method: Restriction Enzyme; 5′ cloning site unknown (unknown if destroyed); 3′ cloning site unknown (unknown if destroyed)
Terms and licenses: Academic/Nonprofit Terms; Industry Terms: Not Available to Industry
How to cite: Lenti-sgGata3#1/Cre was a gift from Charles Swanton (Addgene plasmid # 173595 ; http://n2t.net/addgene:173595 ; RRID:Addgene_173595)
