[The description below was written by a language model from this plasmid's Addgene catalogue record and pLannotate feature annotations shown in this document.]
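Description:
Lenti-sgGata3#1/Cre is a lentiviral CRISPR/Cre vector of about 7.8 kb built on the pLL3.3 backbone. It delivers a single guide RNA against mouse Gata3 together with Cre recombinase. It is propagated in bacteria as a high-copy plasmid through a ColE1/pUC-type origin and selected with ampicillin via the β-lactamase gene. The viral portion has an HIV-1-derived layout. A CMV enhancer/promoter fused to a truncated 5' LTR drives transcription of the genomic RNA in packaging cells. This is followed by the Ψ packaging signal with adjoining gag fragment, the Rev response element for Rev-dependent nuclear export, and the cPPT/CTS that aids nuclear import of the reverse-transcribed genome. A WPRE downstream of the payload enhances transcript expression. The cassette ends in a 3' region annotated as a nef fragment plus a truncated LTR.

Two independent expression units sit between these viral elements. A human U6 RNA polymerase III promoter drives the Gata3-targeting spacer fused to the Streptococcus pyogenes Cas9 gRNA scaffold, and a mouse PGK promoter drives the Cre coding sequence. The plasmid does not encode Cas9, so editing depends on Cas9 supplied by the recipient cells or animal. This arrangement suits systems in which Cre recombination at loxP sites switches on or deletes conditional alleles in the same transduced cell that receives the guide, coupling allele activation to Gata3 disruption. The associated publication concerns functional analysis of tumour suppressor genes in oncogenic KRAS-driven lung cancer. The "#1" in the name suggests it is one of several Gata3 guides, although the record does not describe the others or state the cloning sites used.
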