Features (pLannotate 1.2.2; 21 found; start..end, strand, type, name):
    147..1177    +  CDS            Cre (fragment): site-specific recombinase Cre is a site-specific recombinase from bacteriophage P1. Recombination occurs at loxP sequences.
   1210..1233    +  misc_feature   MCS (fragment): pBluescript multiple cloning site
   1233..1821    +  misc_feature   WPRE: woodchuck hepatitis virus posttranscriptional regulatory element
   1822..1841    +  misc_feature   MCS (fragment): pBluescript multiple cloning site
   1843..2343    +  CDS            nef (fragment): NEF_HV1LA - Experimental evidence at protein level: Swiss-Prot protein existence level 1. Extracellular Nef protein targets CD4(+) T-lymphocytes for apoptosis by interacting with CXCR4 surface receptors. From Human immunodeficiency virus type 1 group M subtype B (isolate Lai) (HIV-1).
   2350..2530    +  LTR            5' LTR (truncated): truncated 5' long terminal repeat (LTR) from HIV-1
   2592..3180    -  rep_origin     ori: high-copy-number ColE1/pMB1/pBR322/pUC origin of replication
   3351..4211    -  CDS            AmpR: β-lactamase; bla; confers resistance to ampicillin, carbenicillin, and related antibiotics
   4212..4316    -  promoter       AmpR promoter: bla
   4375..4427    -  misc_feature   bom (fragment): basis of mobility region from pBR322
   4582..4961    +  enhancer       CMV enhancer: human cytomegalovirus immediate early enhancer
   4962..5161    +  promoter       CMV promoter: human cytomegalovirus (CMV) immediate early promoter
   5179..5359    +  LTR            5' LTR (truncated): truncated 5' long terminal repeat (LTR) from HIV-1
   5406..5531    +  misc_feature   HIV-1 Ψ: packaging signal of human immunodeficiency virus type 1
   5515..5853    +  CDS            HIV-1 gag (fragment): gag protein from human immunodeficiency virus 1; gag
   6028..6261    +  misc_feature   RRE: The Rev response element (RRE) of HIV-1 allows for Rev-dependent mRNA export from the nucleus to the cytoplasm.
   6638..6738    +  CDS            Rev (fragment): human immunodeficiency virus 1 (HIV-1) Rev protein; rev; enhances nuclear export of unspliced and incompletely spliced viral mRNAs
   6788..6905    +  misc_feature   cPPT/CTS: central polypurine tract and central termination sequence of HIV-1
   6987..7227    +  promoter       U6 promoter: RNA polymerase III promoter for human U6 snRNA
   7257..7332    +  misc_RNA       gRNA scaffold: guide RNA scaffold for the Streptococcus pyogenes CRISPR/Cas9 system
   7385..117     +  promoter       PGK promoter (across the origin): mouse phosphoglycerate kinase 1 promoter
>Addgene plasmid #173595 | Lenti-sgGata3#1/Cre | addgene full sequence | sequence record 363562 | Addgene NGS Result
GCTCAGGGGCGGGCTCAGGGGCGGGGCGGGCGCCCGAAGGTCCTCCGGAGGCCCGGCATTCTGCACGCTT
CAAAAGCGCACGTCTGCCGCGCTGTTCTCCTCTTCCTCATCTCCGGGACCCGGGATGCCCAAGAAGAAGA
GGAAGGTGTCCAATTTACTGACCGTACACCAAAATTTGCCTGCATTACCGGTCGATGCAACGAGTGATGA
GGTTCGCAAGAACCTGATGGACATGTTCAGGGATCGCCAGGCGTTTTCTGAGCATACCTGGAAAATGCTT
CTGTCCGTTTGCCGGTCGTGGGCGGCATGGTGCAAGTTGAATAACCGGAAATGGTTTCCCGCAGAACCTG
AAGATGTTCGCGATTATCTTCTATATCTTCAGGCGCGCGGTCTGGCAGTAAAAACTATCCAGCAACATTT
GGGCCAGCTAAACATGCTTCATCGTCGGTCCGGGCTGCCACGACCAAGTGACAGCAATGCTGTTTCACTG
GTTATGCGGCGGATCCGAAAAGAAAACGTTGATGCCGGTGAACGTGCAAAACAGGCTCTAGCGTTCGAAC
GCACTGATTTCGACCAGGTTCGTTCACTCATGGAAAATAGCGATCGCTGCCAGGATATACGTAATCTGGC
ATTTCTGGGGATTGCTTATAACACCCTGTTACGTATAGCCGAAATTGCCAGGATCAGGGTTAAAGATATC
TCACGTACTGACGGTGGGAGAATGTTAATCCATATTGGCAGAACGAAAACGCTGGTTAGCACCGCAGGTG
TAGAGAAGGCACTTAGCCTGGGGGTAACTAAACTGGTCGAGCGATGGATTTCCGTCTCTGGTGTAGCTGA
TGATCCGAATAACTACCTGTTTTGCCGGGTCAGAAAAAATGGTGTTGCCGCGCCATCTGCCACCAGCCAG
CTATCAACTCGCGCCCTGGAAGGGATTTTTGAAGCAACTCATCGATTGATTTACGGCGCTAAGGATGACT
CTGGTCAGAGATACCTGGCCTGGTCTGGACACAGTGCCCGTGTCGGAGCCGCGCGAGATATGGCCCGCGC
TGGAGTTTCAATACCGGAGATCATGCAAGCTGGTGGCTGGACCAATGTAAATATTGTCATGAACTATATC
CGTAACCTGGATAGTGAAACAGGGGCAATGGTGCGCCTGCTGGAAGATGGCGATTAGCCATGTTTAAGGG
TTCCGGTTCCACTAGGTACAATTCGATATCAAGCTTATCGATAATCAACCTCTGGATTACAAAATTTGTG
AAAGATTGACTGGTATTCTTAACTATGTTGCTCCTTTTACGCTATGTGGATACGCTGCTTTAATGCCTTT
GTATCATGCTATTGCTTCCCGTATGGCTTTCATTTTCTCCTCCTTGTATAAATCCTGGTTGCTGTCTCTT
TATGAGGAGTTGTGGCCCGTTGTCAGGCAACGTGGCGTGGTGTGCACTGTGTTTGCTGACGCAACCCCCA
CTGGTTGGGGCATTGCCACCACCTGTCAGCTCCTTTCCGGGACTTTCGCTTTCCCCCTCCCTATTGCCAC
GGCGGAACTCATCGCCGCCTGCCTTGCCCGCTGCTGGACAGGGGCTCGGCTGTTGGGCACTGACAATTCC
GTGGTGTTGTCGGGGAAATCATCGTCCTTTCCTTGGCTGCTCGCCTGTGTTGCCACCTGGATTCTGCGCG
GGACGTCCTTCTGCTACGTCCCTTCGGCCCTCAATCCAGCGGACCTTCCTTCCCGCGGCCTGCTGCCGGC
TCTGCGGCCTCTTCCGCGTCTTCGCCTTCGCCCTCAGACGAGTCGGATCTCCCTTTGGGCCGCCTCCCCG
CATCGATACCGTCGACCTCGATCGAGACCTAGAAAAACATGGAGCAATCACAAGTAGCAATACAGCAGCT
ACCAATGCTGATTGTGCCTGGCTAGAAGCACAAGAGGAGGAGGAGGTGGGTTTTCCAGTCACACCTCAGG
TACCTTTAAGACCAATGACTTACAAGGCAGCTGTAGATCTTAGCCACTTTTTAAAAGAAAAGGGGGGACT
GGAAGGGCTAATTCACTCCCAACGAAGACAAGATATCCTTGATCTGTGGATCTACCACACACAAGGCTAC
TTCCCTGATTGGCAGAACTACACACCAGGGCCAGGGATCAGATATCCACTGACCTTTGGATGGTGCTACA
AGCTAGTACCAGTTGAGCAAGAGAAGGTAGAAGAAGCCAATGAAGGAGAGAACACCCGCTTGTTACACCC
TGTGAGCCTGCATGGGATGGATGACCCGGAGAGAGAAGTATTAGAGTGGAGGTTTGACAGCCGCCTAGCA
TTTCATCACATGGCCCGAGAGCTGCATCCGGACTGTACTGGGTCTCTCTGGTTAGACCAGATCTGAGCCT
GGGAGCTCTCTGGCTAACTAGGGAACCCACTGCTTAAGCCTCAATAAAGCTTGCCTTGAGTGCTTCAAGT
AGTGTGTGCCCGTCTGTTGTGTGACTCTGGTAACTAGAGATCCCTCAGACCCTTTTAGTCAGTGTGGAAA
ATCTCTAGCAGCATGTGAGCAAAAGGCCAGCAAAAGGCCAGGAACCGTAAAAAGGCCGCGTTGCTGGCGT
TTTTCCATAGGCTCCGCCCCCCTGACGAGCATCACAAAAATCGACGCTCAAGTCAGAGGTGGCGAAACCC
GACAGGACTATAAAGATACCAGGCGTTTCCCCCTGGAAGCTCCCTCGTGCGCTCTCCTGTTCCGACCCTG
CCGCTTACCGGATACCTGTCCGCCTTTCTCCCTTCGGGAAGCGTGGCGCTTTCTCATAGCTCACGCTGTA
GGTATCTCAGTTCGGTGTAGGTCGTTCGCTCCAAGCTGGGCTGTGTGCACGAACCCCCCGTTCAGCCCGA
CCGCTGCGCCTTATCCGGTAACTATCGTCTTGAGTCCAACCCGGTAAGACACGACTTATCGCCACTGGCA
GCAGCCACTGGTAACAGGATTAGCAGAGCGAGGTATGTAGGCGGTGCTACAGAGTTCTTGAAGTGGTGGC
CTAACTACGGCTACACTAGAAGAACAGTATTTGGTATCTGCGCTCTGCTGAAGCCAGTTACCTTCGGAAA
AAGAGTTGGTAGCTCTTGATCCGGCAAACAAACCACCGCTGGTAGCGGTGGTTTTTTTGTTTGCAAGCAG
CAGATTACGCGCAGAAAAAAAGGATCTCAAGAAGATCCTTTGATCTTTTCTACGGGGTCTGACGCTCAGT
GGAACGAAAACTCACGTTAAGGGATTTTGGTCATGAGATTATCAAAAAGGATCTTCACCTAGATCCTTTT
AAATTAAAAATGAAGTTTTAAATCAATCTAAAGTATATATGAGTAAACTTGGTCTGACAGTTACCAATGC
TTAATCAGTGAGGCACCTATCTCAGCGATCTGTCTATTTCGTTCATCCATAGTTGCCTGACTCCCCGTCG
TGTAGATAACTACGATACGGGAGGGCTTACCATCTGGCCCCAGTGCTGCAATGATACCGCGAGACCCACG
CTCACCGGCTCCAGATTTATCAGCAATAAACCAGCCAGCCGGAAGGGCCGAGCGCAGAAGTGGTCCTGCA
ACTTTATCCGCCTCCATCCAGTCTATTAATTGTTGCCGGGAAGCTAGAGTAAGTAGTTCGCCAGTTAATA
GTTTGCGCAACGTTGTTGCCATTGCTACAGGCATCGTGGTGTCACGCTCGTCGTTTGGTATGGCTTCATT
CAGCTCCGGTTCCCAACGATCAAGGCGAGTTACATGATCCCCCATGTTGTGCAAAAAAGCGGTTAGCTCC
TTCGGTCCTCCGATCGTTGTCAGAAGTAAGTTGGCCGCAGTGTTATCACTCATGGTTATGGCAGCACTGC
ATAATTCTCTTACTGTCATGCCATCCGTAAGATGCTTTTCTGTGACTGGTGAGTACTCAACCAAGTCATT
CTGAGAATAGTGTATGCGGCGACCGAGTTGCTCTTGCCCGGCGTCAATACGGGATAATACCGCGCCACAT
AGCAGAACTTTAAAAGTGCTCATCATTGGAAAACGTTCTTCGGGGCGAAAACTCTCAAGGATCTTACCGC
TGTTGAGATCCAGTTCGATGTAACCCACTCGTGCACCCAACTGATCTTCAGCATCTTTTACTTTCACCAG
CGTTTCTGGGTGAGCAAAAACAGGAAGGCAAAATGCCGCAAAAAAGGGAATAAGGGCGACACGGAAATGT
TGAATACTCATACTCTTCCTTTTTCAATATTATTGAAGCATTTATCAGGGTTATTGTCTCATGAGCGGAT
ACATATTTGAATGTATTTAGAAAAATAAACAAATAGGGGTTCCGCGCACATTTCCCCGAAAAGTGCCACC
TGACGTCGACGGATCGGGAGATCTCCCGATCCCCTATGGTGCACTCTCAGTACAATCTGCTCTGATGCCG
CATAGTTAAGCCAGTATCTGCTCCCTGCTTGTGTGTTGGAGGTCGCTGAGTAGTGCGCGAGCAAAATTTA
AGCTACAACAAGGCAAGGCTTGACCGACAATTGCATGAAGAATCTGCTTAGGGTTAGGCGTTTTGCGCTG
CTTCGCGATGTACGGGCCAGATATACGCGTTGACATTGATTATTGACTAGTTATTAATAGTAATCAATTA
CGGGGTCATTAGTTCATAGCCCATATATGGAGTTCCGCGTTACATAACTTACGGTAAATGGCCCGCCTGG
CTGACCGCCCAACGACCCCCGCCCATTGACGTCAATAATGACGTATGTTCCCATAGTAACGCCAATAGGG
ACTTTCCATTGACGTCAATGGGTGGAGTATTTACGGTAAACTGCCCACTTGGCAGTACATCAAGTGTATC
ATATGCCAAGTACGCCCCCTATTGACGTCAATGACGGTAAATGGCCCGCCTGGCATTATGCCCAGTACAT
GACCTTATGGGACTTTCCTACTTGGCAGTACATCTACGTATTAGTCATCGCTATTACCATGGTGATGCGG
TTTTGGCAGTACATCAATGGGCGTGGATAGCGGTTTGACTCACGGGGATTTCCAAGTCTCCACCCCATTG
ACGTCAATGGGAGTTTGTTTTGGCACCAAAATCAACGGGACTTTCCAAAATGTCGTAACAACTCCGCCCC
ATTGACGCAAATGGGCGGTAGGCGTGTACGGTGGGAGGTCTATATAAGCAGCGCGTTTTGCCTGTACTGG
GTCTCTCTGGTTAGACCAGATCTGAGCCTGGGAGCTCTCTGGCTAACTAGGGAACCCACTGCTTAAGCCT
CAATAAAGCTTGCCTTGAGTGCTTCAAGTAGTGTGTGCCCGTCTGTTGTGTGACTCTGGTAACTAGAGAT
CCCTCAGACCCTTTTAGTCAGTGTGGAAAATCTCTAGCAGTGGCGCCCGAACAGGGACTTGAAAGCGAAA
GGGAAACCAGAGGAGCTCTCTCGACGCAGGACTCGGCTTGCTGAAGCGCGCACGGCAAGAGGCGAGGGGC
GGCGACTGGTGAGTACGCCAAAAATTTTGACTAGCGGAGGCTAGAAGGAGAGAGATGGGTGCGAGAGCGT
CAGTATTAAGCGGGGGAGAATTAGATCGCGATGGGAAAAAATTCGGTTAAGGCCAGGGGGAAAGAAAAAA
TATAAATTAAAACATATAGTATGGGCAAGCAGGGAGCTAGAACGATTCGCAGTTAATCCTGGCCTGTTAG
AAACATCAGAAGGCTGTAGACAAATACTGGGACAGCTACAACCATCCCTTCAGACAGGATCAGAAGAACT
TAGATCATTATATAATACAGTAGCAACCCTCTATTGTGTGCATCAAAGGATAGAGATAAAAGACACCAAG
GAAGCTTTAGACAAGATAGAGGAAGAGCAAAACAAAAGTAAGACCACCGCACAGCAAGCGGCCGGCCGCT
GATCTTCAGACCTGGAGGAGGAGATATGAGGGACAATTGGAGAAGTGAATTATATAAATATAAAGTAGTA
AAAATTGAACCATTAGGAGTAGCACCCACCAAGGCAAAGAGAAGAGTGGTGCAGAGAGAAAAAAGAGCAG
TGGGAATAGGAGCTTTGTTCCTTGGGTTCTTGGGAGCAGCAGGAAGCACTATGGGCGCAGCGTCAATGAC
GCTGACGGTACAGGCCAGACAATTATTGTCTGGTATAGTGCAGCAGCAGAACAATTTGCTGAGGGCTATT
GAGGCGCAACAGCATCTGTTGCAACTCACAGTCTGGGGCATCAAGCAGCTCCAGGCAAGAATCCTGGCTG
TGGAAAGATACCTAAAGGATCAACAGCTCCTGGGGATTTGGGGTTGCTCTGGAAAACTCATTTGCACCAC
TGCTGTGCCTTGGAATGCTAGTTGGAGTAATAAATCTCTGGAACAGATTTGGAATCACACGACCTGGATG
GAGTGGGACAGAGAAATTAACAATTACACAAGCTTAATACACTCCTTAATTGAAGAATCGCAAAACCAGC
AAGAAAAGAATGAACAAGAATTATTGGAATTAGATAAATGGGCAAGTTTGTGGAATTGGTTTAACATAAC
AAATTGGCTGTGGTATATAAAATTATTCATAATGATAGTAGGAGGCTTGGTAGGTTTAAGAATAGTTTTT
GCTGTACTTTCTATAGTGAATAGAGTTAGGCAGGGATATTCACCATTATCGTTTCAGACCCACCTCCCAA
CCCCGAGGGGACCCGACAGGCCCGAAGGAATAGAAGAAGAAGGTGGAGAGAGAGACAGAGACAGATCCAT
TCGATTAGTGAACGGATCGGCACTGCGTGCGCCAATTCTGCAGACAAATGGCAGTATTCATCCACAATTT
TAAAAGAAAAGGGGGGATTGGGGGGTACAGTGCAGGGGAAAGAATAGTAGACATAATAGCAACAGACATA
CAAACTAAAGAATTACAAAAACAAATTACAAAAATTCAAAATTTTCGGGTTTATTACAGGGACAGCAGAG
ATCCAGTTTGGTTAGTACCGGGCCCGCTCTAGCCCTGCAGGAACTGTTTAAACTGTGAGGGCCTATTTCC
CATGATTCCTTCATATTTGCATATACGATACAAGGCTGTTAGAGAGATAATTGGAATTAATTTGACTGTA
AACACAAAGATATTAGTACAAAATACGTGACGTAGAAAGTAATAATTTCTTGGGTAGTTTGCAGTTTTAA
AATTATGTTTTAAAATGGACTATCATATGCTTACCGTAACTTGAAAGTATTTCGATTTCTTGGCTTTATA
TATCTTGTGGAAAGGACCAAACACCGCTACTACGGAAACTCCGTCAGTTTTAGAGCTAGAAATAGCAAGT
TAAAATAAGGCTAGTCCGTTATCAACTTGAAAAAGTGGCACCGAGTCGGTGCTTTTTTGTTTGGCGCGCC
TATGGCTTAATTAACATGGCGGCCGCATTCTACCGGGTAGGGGAGGCGCTTTTCCCAAGGCAGTCTGGAG
CATGCGCTTTAGCAGCCCCGCTGGGCACTTGGCGCTACACAAGTGGCCTCTGGCCTCGCACACATTCCAC
ATCCACCGGTAGGCGCCAACCGGCTCCGTTCTTTGGTGGCCCCTTCGCGCCACCTTCTACTCCTCCCCTA
GTCAGGAAGTTCCCCCCCGCCCCGCAGCTCGCGTCGTGCAGGACGTGACAAATGGAAGTAGCACGTCTCA
CTAGTCTCGTGCAGATGGACAGCACCGCTGAGCAATGGAAGCGGGTAGGCCTTTGGGGCAGCGGCCAATA
GCAGCTTTGCTCCTTCGCTTTCTGGGCTCAGAGGCTGGGAAGGGGCGGGTCCGGGGGCGG
